>Addgene plasmid #146646 | pETM-60-NcQDE-2_506-646_J | depositor full sequence | sequence record 289092 | Full Sequence
TGGCGAATGGG
[124 nt withheld, positions 12-135]
C
[91 nt withheld, positions 137-227]
A
[49 nt withheld, positions 229-277]
CCTTTGACGTTGGAGTCCACGTTCTTT
[37 nt withheld, positions 305-341]
ACCCTATCTCGGTCTATTCTTTTGATTTATAAGGGATTTTGCCGATTTCGGCCTATTGGTTAAAAAATGA
GCTGATTTAACAAAAATTTAACGCGAATTTTAACAAAATATTAACGTTTACAATTTCAGGTGGCACTTTT
CGGGGAAATGTGCGCGGAACCCCTATTTGTTTATTTTTCTAAATACATTCAAATATGTATCCGCTCATGA
ATTAATTCTTAGAAAAACTCATCGAGCATCAAATGAAACTGCAATTTATTCATATCAGGATTATCAATAC
CATATTTTTGAAAAAGCCGTTTCTGTAATGAAGGAGAAAACTCACCGAGGCAGTTCCATAGGATGGCAAG
ATCCTGGTATCGGTCTGCGATTCCGACTCGTCCAACATCAATACAACCTATTAATTTCCCCTCGTCAAAA
ATAAGGTTATCAAGTGAGAAATCACCATGAGTGACGACTGAATCCGGTGAGAATGGCAAAAGTTTATGCA
TTTCTTTCCAGACTTGTTCAACAGGCCAGCCATTACGCTCGTCATCAAAATCACTCGCATCAACCAAACC
GTTATTCATTCGTGATTGCGCCTGAGCGAGACGAAATACGCGATCGCTGTTAAAAGGACAATTACAAACA
GGAATCGAATGCAACCGGCGCAGGAACACTGCCAGCGCATCAACAATATTTTCACCTGAATCAGGATATT
CTTCTAATACCTGGAATGCTGTTTTCCCGGGGATCGCAGTGGTGAGTAACCATGCATCATCAGGAGTACG
GATAAAATGCTTGATGGTCGGAAGAGGCATAAATTCCGTCAGCCAGTTTAGTCTGACCATCTCATCTGTA
ACATCATTGGCAACGCTACCTTTGCCATGTTTCAGAAACAACTCTGGCGCATCGGGCTTCCCATACAATC
GATAGATTGTCGCACCTGATTGCCCGACATTATCGCGAGCCCATTTATACCCATATAAATCAGCATCCAT
GTTGGAATTTAATCGCGGCCTAGAGCAAGACGTTTCCCGTTGAATATGGCTCATAACACCCCTTGTATTA
CTGTTTATGTAAGCAGACAGTTTTATTGTTCATGACCAAAATCCCTTAACGTGAGTTTTCGTTCCACTGA
GCGTCAGACCCCGTAGAAAAGATCAAAGGATCTTCTTGAGATCCTTTTTTTCTGCGCGTAATCTGCTGCT
TGCAAACAAAAAAACCACCGCTACCAGCGGTGGTTTGTTTGCCGGATCAAGAGCTACCAACTCTTTTTCC
GAAGGTAACTGGCTTCAGCAGAGCGCAGATACCAAATACTGTCCTTCTAGTGTAGCCGTAGTTAGGCCAC
CACTTCAAGAACTCTGTAGCACCGCCTACATACCTCGCTCTGCTAATCCTGTTACCAGTGGCTGCTGCCA
GTGGCGATAAGTCGTGTCTTACCGGGTTGGACTCAAGACGATAGTTACCGGATAAGGCGCAGCGGTCGGG
CTGAACGGGGGGTTCGTGCACACAGCCCAGCTTGGAGCGAACGACCTACACCGAACTGAGATACCTACAG
CGTGAGCTATGAGAAAGCGCCACGCTTCCCGAAGGGAGAAAGGCGGACAGGTATCCGGTAAGCGGCAGGG
TCGGAACAGGAGAGCGCACGAGGGAGCTTCCAGGGGGAAACGCCTGGTATCTTTATAGTCCTGTCGGGTT
TCGCCACCTCTGACTTGAGCGTCGATTTTTGTGATGCTCGTCAGGGGGGCGGAGCCTATGGAAAAACGCC
AGCAACGCGGCCTTTTTACGGTTCCTGGCCTTTTGCTGGCCTTTTGCTCACATGTTCTTTCCTGCGTTAT
CCCCTGATTCTGTGGATAACCGTATTACCGCCTTTGAGTGAGCTGATACCGCTCGCCGCAGCCGAACGAC
CGAGCGCAGCGAGTCAGTGAGCGAGGAAGCGGAAGAGCGCCTGATGCGGTATTTTCTCCTTACGCATCTG
TGCGGTATTTCACACCGCATATATGGTGCACTCTCAGTACAATCTGCTCTGATGCCGCATAGTTAAGCCA
GTATACACTCCGCTATCGCTACGTGACTGGGTCATGGCTGCGCCCCGACACCCGCCAACACCCGCTGACG
CGCCCTGACGGGCTTGTCTGCTCCCGGCATCCGCTTACAGACAAGCTGTGACCGTCTCCGGGAGCTGCAT
GTGTCAGAGGTTTTCACCGTCATCACCGAAACGCGCGAGGCAGCTGCGGTAAAGCTCATCAGCGTGGTCG
TGAAGCGATTCACAGATGTCTGCCTGTTCATCCGCGTCCAGCTCGTTGAGTTTCTCCAGAAGCGTTAATG
TCTGGCTTCTGATAAAGCGGGCCATGTTAAGGGCGGTTTTTTCCTGTTTGGTCACTGATGCCTCCGTGTA
AGGGGGATTTCTGTTCATGGGGGTAATGATACCGATGAAACGAGAGAGGATGCTCACGATACGGGTTACT
GATGATGAACATGCCCGGTTACTGGAACGTTGTGAGGGTAAACAACTGGCGGTATGGATGCGGCGGGACC
AGAGAAAAATCACTCAGGGTCAATGCCAGCGCTTCGTTAATACAGATGTAGGTGTTCCACAGGGTAGCCA
GCAGCATCCTGCGATGCAGATCCGGAACATAATGGTGCAGGGCGCTGACTTCCGCGTTTCCAGACTTTAC
GAAACACGGAAACCGAAGACCATTCATGTTGTTGCTCAGGTCGCAGACGTTTTGCAGCAGCAGTCGCTTC
ACGTTCGCTCGCGTATCGGTGATTCATTCTGCTAACCAGTAAGGCAACCCCGCCAGCCTAGCCGGGTCCT
CAACGACAGGAGCACGATCATGCGCACCCGTGGGGCCGCCATGCCGGCGATAATGGCCTGCTTCTCGCCG
AAACGTTTGGTGGCGGGACCAGTGACGAAGGCTTGAGCGAGGGCGTGCAAGATTCCGAATACCGCAAGCG
ACAGGCCGATCATCGTCGCGCTCCAGCGAAAGCGGTCCTCGCCGAAAATGACCCAGAGCGCTGCCGGCAC
CTGTCCTACGAGTTGCATGATAAAGAAGACAGTCATAAGTGCGGCGACGATAGTCATGCCCCGCGCCCAC
CGGAAGGAGCTGACTGGGTTGAAGGCTCTCAAGGGCATCGGTCGAGATCCCGGTGCCTAATGAGTGAGCT
AACTTACATTAATTGCGTTGCGCTCACTGCCCGCTTTCCAGTCGGGAAACCTGTCGTGCCAGCTGCATTA
ATGAATCGGCCAACGCGCGGGGAGAGGCGGTTTGCGTATTGGGCGCCAGGGTGGTTTTTCTTTTCACCAG
TGAGACGGGCAACAGCTGATTGCCCTTCACCGCCTGGCCCTGAGAGAGTTGCAGCAAGCGGTCCACGCTG
GTTTGCCCCAGCAGGCGAAAATCCTGTTTGATGGTGGTTAACGGCGGGATATAACATGAGCTGTCTTCGG
TATCGTCGTATCCCACTACCGAGATATCCGCACCAACGCGCAGCCCGGACTCGGTAATGGCGCGCATTGC
GCCCAGCGCCATCTGATCGTTGGCAACCAGCATCGCAGTGGGAACGATGCCCTCATTCAGCATTTGCATG
GTTTGTTGAAAACCGGACATGGCACTCCAGTCGCCTTCCCGTTCCGCTATCGGCTGAATTTGATTGCGAG
TGAGATATTTATGCCAGCCAGCCAGACGCAGACGCGCCGAGACAGAACTTAATGGGCCCGCTAACAGCGC
GATTTGCTGGTGACCCAATGCGACCAGATGCTCCACGCCCAGTCGCGTACCGTCTTCATGGGAGAAAATA
ATACTGTTGATGGGTGTCTGGTCAGAGACATCAAGAAATAACGCCGGAACATTAGTGCAGGCAGCTTCCA
CAGCAATGGCATCCTGGTCATCCAGCGGATAGTTAATGATCAGCCCACTGACGCGTTGCGCGAGAAGATT
GTGCACCGCCGCTTTACAGGCTTCGACGCCGCTTCGTTCTACCATCGACACCACCACGCTGGCACCCAGT
TGATCGGCGCGAGATTTAATCGCCGCGACAATTTGCGACGGCGCGTGCAGGGCCAGACTGGAGGTGGCAA
CGCCAATCAGCAACGACTGTTTGCCCGCCAGTTGTTGTGCCACGCGGTTGGGAATGTAATTCAGCTCCGC
CATCGCCGCTTCCACTTTTTCCCGCGTTTTCGCAGAAACGTGGCTGGCCTGGTTCACCACGCGGGAAACG
GTCTGATAAGAGACACCGGCATACTCTGCGACATCGTATAACGTTACTGGTTTCACATTCACCACCCTGA
ATTGACTCTCTTCCGGGCGCTATCATGCCATACCGCGAAAGGTTTTGCGCCATTCGATGGTGTCCGGGAT
CTCGACGCTCTCCCTTATGCGACTCCTGCATTAGGAAGCAGCCCAGTAGTAGGTTGAGGCCGTTGAGCAC
CGCCGCCGCAAGGAATGGTGCATGCAAGGAGATGGCGCCCAACAGTCCCCCGGCCACGGGGCCTGCCACC
ATACCCACGCCGAAACAAGCGCTCATGAGCCCGAAGTGGCGAGCCCGATCTTCCCCATCGGTGATGTCGG
CGATATAGGCGCCAGCAACCGCACCTGTGGCGCCGGTGATGCCGGCCACGATGCGTCCGGCGTAGAGGAT
CGAGATCTCGATCCCGCGAAATTAATACGACTCACTATAGGGGAATTGTGAGCGGATAACAATTCCCCTC
TAGAAATAATTTTGTTTAACTTTAAGAAGGAGATATACCATGAAAGAAATTTTGGCTGTAGTTGAAGCCG
TATCCAATGAAAAGGCGCTACCTCGCGAGAAGATTTTCGAAGCATTGGAAAGCGCGCTGGCGACAGCAAC
AAAGAAAAAATATGAACAAGAGATCGACGTCCGCGTACAGATCGATCGCAAAAGCGGTGATTTTGACACT
TTCCGTCGCTGGTTAGTTGTTGATGAAGTCACCCAGCCGACCAAGGAAATCACCCTTGAAGCCGCACGTT
ATGAAGATGAAAGCCTGAACCTGGGCGATTACGTTGAAGATCAGATTGAGTCTGTTACCTTTGACCGTAT
CACTACCCAGACGGCAAAACAGGTTATCGTGCAGAAAGTGCGTGAAGCCGAACGTGCGATGGTGGTTGAT
CAGTTCCGTGAACACGAAGGTGAAATCATCACCGGCGTGGTGAAAAAAGTAAACCGCGACAACATCTCTC
TGGATCTGGGCAACAACGCTGAAGCCGTGATCCTGCGCGAAGATATGCTGCCGCGTGAAAACTTCCGCCC
TGGCGACCGCGTTCGTGGCGTGCTCTATTCCGTTCGCCCGGAAGCGCGTGGCGCGCAACTGTTCGTCACT
CGTTCCAAGCCGGAAATGCTGATCGAACTGTTCCGTATTGAAGTGCCAGAAATCGGCGAAGAAGTGATTG
AAATTAAAGCAGCGGCTCGCGATCCGGGTTCTCGTGCGAAAATCGCGGTGAAAACCAACGATAAACGTAT
CGATCCGGTAGGTGCTTGCGTAGGTATGCGTGGCGCGCGTGTTCAGGCGGTGTCTACTGAACTGGGTGGC
GAGCGTATCGATATCGTCCTGTGGGATGATAACCCGGCGCAGTTCGTGATTAACGCAATGGCACCGGCAG
ACGTTGCTTCTATCGTGGTGGATGAAGATAAACACACTATGGACATCGCCGTTGAAGCCGGTAATCTGGC
GCAGGCGATTGGCCGTAACGGTCAGAACGTGCGTCTGGCTTCGCAACTGAGCGGTTGGGAACTCAACGTG
ATGACCGTTGACGACCTGCAAGCTAAGCATCAGGCGGAAGCGCACGCAGCGATCGACACCTTCACCAAAT
ATCTCGACATCGACGAAGACTTCGCGACTGTTCTGGTAGAAGAAGGCTTCTCGACGCTGGAAGAATTGGC
CTATGTGCCGATGAAAGAGCTGTTGGAAATCGAAGGCCTTGATGAGCCGACCGTTGAAGCACTGCGCGAG
CGTGCTAAAAATGCACTGGCCACCATTGCACAGGCCCAGGAAGAAAGCCTCGGTGATAACAAACCGGCTG
ACGATCTGCTGAACCTTGAAGGGGTAGATCGTGATTTGGCATTCAAACTGGCCGCCCGTGGCGTTTGTAC
GCTGGAAGATCTCGCCGAACAGGGCATTGATGATCTGGCTGATATCGAAGGGTTGACCGACGAAAAAGCC
GGAGCACTGATTATGGCTGCCCGTAATATTTGCTGGTTCGGTGACGAAGCGACTAGTGGTTCTGGTCATC
ACCATCACCATCACTCCGCGGGTGAGAATCTTTATTTTCAGGGCGCCATGGCAGTCAAGGTCGCCAGACC
TTGCCGCAAGATTGAGAAGTGGACATACTTGGAACTGAAGGGTTCCAAGGCAAACGAAGGGGTGCCGCAA
GCTATGACCGCTTTTGCCGAATTCTTGAACAGAACGGGCATCCCGATTAACCCCAGGTTCTCGCCGGGCA
TGAGCATGTCAGTTCCAGGGAGCGAAAAAGAGTTCTTTGCCAAAGTGAAGGAACTCATGAGCTCGCACCA
ATTTGTGGTGGTTCTTTTACCCAGAAAGGATGTTGCGATCTACAATATGGTGAAGCGGGCTGCCGATATC
ACATTTGGCGTTCACACAGTCTGTTGTGTAGCCGAAAAGTTCCTTAGCACTAAGGGGCAGCTGGGGTATT
TTGCCAACGTCGGCCTCAAGGTCAACCTCAAGTTTGGCGGCACCAATCACAATATCTAAGCGGCCGCACT
CGAGCACCACCACCACCACCACTGAGATCCGGCTGCTAACAAAGCCCGAAAGGAAGCTGAGTTGGCTGCT
GCCACCGCTGAGCAATAACTAGCATAACCCCTTGGGGCCTCTAAACGGGTCTTGAGGGGTTTTTTGCTGA
AAGGAGGAACTATATCCGGAT
Features (pLannotate 1.2.2; 21 found; start..end, strand, type, name):
     12..467     +  rep_origin     f1 ori (sequence partly withheld): f1 bacteriophage origin of replication; arrow indicates direction of (+) strand synthesis
    494..551     +  promoter       AmpR promoter (fragment): bla
    560..1375    -  CDS            KanR: aminoglycoside phosphotransferase; aph(3')-Ia; confers resistance to kanamycin in bacteria or G418 (Geneticin®) in eukaryotes
   1497..2085    +  rep_origin     ori: high-copy-number ColE1/pMB1/pBR322/pUC origin of replication
   2271..2413    -  misc_feature   bom: basis of mobility region from pBR322
   2515..2706    -  CDS            rop: Rop protein, which maintains plasmids at low copy number; rop
   2723..3103    +  CDS            YPB1_ECOLX: Protein predicted: Swiss-Prot protein existence level 4. From Escherichia coli.
   3175..3466    -  CDS            TcR (fragment): tetracycline efflux protein; tet; confers resistance to tetracycline
   3481..3502    -  protein_bind   CAP binding site: CAP binding activates transcription in the presence of cAMP. E. coli catabolite activator protein
   3515..4597    -  CDS            lacI: lac repressor; lacI; The lac repressor binds to the lac operator to inhibit transcription in E. coli. This inhibition can be relieved by adding lactose or isopropyl-β-D-thiogalactopyranoside (IPTG).
   4598..4675    -  promoter       lacI promoter: lacI
   4683..4962    -  CDS            TcR (fragment): tetracycline efflux protein; tet; confers resistance to tetracycline
   4984..5002    +  promoter       T7 promoter: promoter for bacteriophage T7 RNA polymerase
   5003..5027    +  protein_bind   lac operator: The lac repressor binds to the lac operator to inhibit transcription in E. coli. This inhibition can be relieved by adding lactose or isopropyl-β-D-thiogalactopyranoside (IPTG). lac repressor encoded by lacI
   5042..5064    +  RBS            RBS: efficient ribosome binding site from bacteriophage T7 gene 10 (Olins and Rangwala, 1989)
   5074..6552    +  CDS            NusA: transcription elongation protein (N utilization substance protein A); nusA; highly soluble in E. coli
   6568..6585    +  CDS            7xHis (fragment): 6xHis affinity tag
   6592..6614    +  CDS            capTEV™ (fragment): composite tag for in vivo biotinylation, TEV protease cleavage, and 6xHis tagging
   7066..7083    +  CDS            9xHis (fragment): 9xHis affinity tag
   7093..7142    +  CDS            SET1 (fragment): solubility-enhancement tag derived from T7 phage gene 10B
   7150..7197    +  terminator     T7 terminator: transcription terminator for bacteriophage T7 RNA polymerase
