[The description below was written by a language model from this plasmid's Addgene catalogue record and pLannotate feature annotations shown in this document.]
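Description:
pETM-60-NcQDE-2_506-646_J is a 7.2 kb bacterial expression plasmid for producing a fragment of the Neurospora crassa protein QDE-2, which the name indicates spans residues 506–646. The catalogue lists the backbone as unknown, although the plasmid name points to a pETM-60-type vector, and the annotated features are consistent with a pET-style layout. The plasmid replicates in E. coli from a ColE1/pBR322-type origin accompanied by the bom region and the rop gene. Rop restrains copy number, which matches the record's "low copy" designation. Selection is by kanamycin through an aminoglycoside phosphotransferase gene. An f1 phage origin is also present, along with residual tetracycline-resistance fragments that are probably left over from the vector's lineage.

Expression is driven by a T7 promoter followed by a lac operator and the phage T7 gene 10 ribosome binding site, and transcription ends at a T7 terminator. A plasmid-borne lacI gene supplies repressor, so transcription is held off until IPTG induction in a host that provides T7 RNA polymerase. The open reading frame begins with NusA, a highly soluble E. coli protein used as a solubility-enhancing fusion partner. It is followed by a 6xHis tag for affinity purification and a short match to a TEV-cleavage-containing tag, which suggests a protease site for removing the fusion partner. The QDE-2 insert itself is not annotated, but it presumably occupies the roughly 450 bp gap after this site. A second His-tag match lies downstream of that gap, and the record does not show whether it is in frame with the insert. The stated purpose is simply bacterial expression of this fragment, and no downstream application is given.
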