Addgene plasmid #146646: pETM-60-NcQDE-2_506-646_J
Purpose: Bacterial Expression of NcQde-2_506-646
Depositing lab: Elisa Izaurralde. Depositing organization: Max Planck Institute for Developmental Biology.
Backbone
  Vector backbone: Unknown
  Vector type: Bacterial Expression
Growth in bacteria
  Bacterial resistance: Kanamycin, 50 μg/mL
  Growth temperature: 37°C
  Growth strain: DH5alpha
  Copy number: Low Copy
Gene/Insert
  Gene/Insert name: NcQde-2_506-646
  Species: Neurospora crassa
  Cloning method: Unknown
Terms and licenses: Academic/Nonprofit Terms; Industry Terms: Not Available to Industry
Depositor comments: Plasmids from this collection were made available to the research community and donated after the lab closed. Please note that the sequence provided by the depositing laboratory may be theoretical/predicted or based on Sanger sequencing results. There may be discrepancies between sequencing results obtained by Addgene and the depositor sequence. If an Addgene verified sequence is not available, please contact before placing your order to request that our lab fully sequence the plasmid.
How to cite: pETM-60-NcQDE-2_506-646_J was a gift from Elisa Izaurralde (Addgene plasmid # 146646 ; http://n2t.net/addgene:146646 ; RRID:Addgene_146646)
